Addgene plasmid #74855: pGWB513
Purpose: (Empty Backbone) Gateway cloning compatible binary vector for C-terminal fusion with 3xHA (no promoter).
Depositing lab: Tsuyoshi Nakagawa. Depositing organization: Shimane University. Publication: Improved Gateway binary vectors: high-performance vectors for creation of fusion constructs in transgenic analysis of plants. Nakagawa T, Suzuki T, Murata S, Nakamura S, Hino T, Maeo K, Tabata R, Kawai T, Tanaka K, Niwa Y, Watanabe Y, Nakamura K, Kimura T, Ishiguro S. Biosci Biotechnol Biochem. 2007 Aug;71(8):2095-100. Epub 2007 Aug 7. 10.1271/bbb.70216 PubMed 17690442.
Backbone
  Vector backbone: pPZP221
  Backbone manufacturer: Hajdukiewicz P., Svab Z. and Maliga P.
  Backbone size (bp): 8500
  Modifications to backbone: gentamycin-resistant marker was removed and hygromycin-resistant marker (NOS promoter:HPT:NOS terminator) was inserted
  Vector type: Plant Expression
  Selectable markers: Hygromycin
Growth in bacteria
  Bacterial resistance: Chloramphenicol and Spectinomycin, 25 & 50 μg/mL
  Growth temperature: 37°C
  Growth strain: ccdB Survival
  Copy number: High Copy
Gene/Insert
  Cloning method: Gateway Cloning
Terms and licenses: Academic/Nonprofit Terms; Industry Terms: Not Available to Industry
How to cite: pGWB513 was a gift from Tsuyoshi Nakagawa (Addgene plasmid # 74855 ; http://n2t.net/addgene:74855 ; RRID:Addgene_74855)
