[The description below was written by a language model from this plasmid's Addgene catalogue record and pLannotate feature annotations shown in this document.]
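Description:
pGWB513 is an empty Gateway destination binary vector for Agrobacterium-mediated plant transformation, built on the pPZP221 backbone, in which the original gentamicin-resistance plant marker was replaced with a hygromycin cassette. The depositor's full sequence is 11,285 nt. Outside the T-DNA, the plasmid carries a ColE1/pMB1-type origin with the pBR322 bom site for high-copy replication in E. coli. It also carries the pVS1 oriV, RepA and StaA functions, which allow replication and stable maintenance in Agrobacterium. Bacterial selection is by spectinomycin through aadA (SmR), and the Gateway cassette additionally confers chloramphenicol resistance. Because the cassette encodes the CcdB toxin, the unrecombined vector has to be propagated in a ccdB-tolerant strain.

Between the nopaline-type right and left T-DNA borders sit two units. The first is the attR1–CmR–ccdB–attR2 cassette, followed directly by a 3xHA epitope coding sequence and a NOS terminator. No plant promoter lies upstream of attR1. An LR reaction with an entry clone swaps out the CmR/ccdB segment, so ccdB provides counter-selection against non-recombinant plasmids. The incoming fragment is then positioned to be fused at its C-terminus to the triple HA tag, which requires an insert without a stop codon and in frame with the tag. Since the vector supplies no promoter, the insert must bring its own, typically as a genomic fragment containing the native promoter and coding region. The second unit, in the opposite orientation, is NOS promoter–HPT (HygR)–NOS terminator, which gives hygromycin selection of transformed plant cells. Remnants of lacZα, MCS, lac promoter, Tn5 transposase and GmR sequence are carry-over from vector construction. The vector is typically used to express HA-tagged proteins in transgenic plants for immunodetection.
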