Features (pLannotate 1.2.2; 30 found; start..end, strand, type, name):
     54..78      -  misc_feature   RB T-DNA repeat: right border repeat from nopaline C58 T-DNA
    144..298     -  CDS            lacZα (fragment): LacZα fragment of β-galactosidase; lacZ fragment
    301..331     -  misc_feature   MCS (fragment): pUC18/19 multiple cloning site
    338..462     +  protein_bind   attR1: mutant version of attR; recombination site for the Gateway® LR reaction LR Clonase™
    499..529     +  promoter       lac UV5 promoter: E. coli lac promoter with an "up" mutation
    554..582     +  promoter       cat promoter (fragment): promoter of the E. coli cat gene encoding chloramphenicol acetyltransferase
    583..1242    +  CDS            CmR: chloramphenicol acetyltransferase; cat; confers resistance to chloramphenicol
   1421..1579    +  CDS            ccdA (fragment): CCDA_ECO57 - Also known as H, letA. Experimental evidence at protein level: Swiss-Prot protein existence level 1. Antitoxin component of a type II toxin-antitoxin (TA) system which inhibits the post-segregational killing (PSK) of plasmid-free cells, also referred to as a plasmid addiction system. Binds to and blocks the activity of CcdB; will also remove bound CcdB protein from the CcdB-GyrA complex by forming a CcdA-CcdB complex, a process termed rejuvenation. Functions as a transcriptional corepressor for the ccdAB operon, repression also requires CcdB (By similarity). From Escherichia coli
   1584..1886    +  CDS            ccdB: CCDB_ECOLI - Also known as G, letB, letD. Experimental evidence at protein level: Swiss-Prot protein existence level 1. Toxic component of a type II toxin-antitoxin (TA) system, functioning in plasmid maintainence. Responsible for the post- segregational killing (PSK) of plasmid-free cells, also referred to as a plasmid addiction system. Half-life of over 2 hours. Cell killing by CcdB is accompanied by filamentation, defects in chromosome and plasmid segregation, defects in cell division, formation of anucleate cells, decreased DNA synthesis and plasmid loss. Interferes with the activity of DN
   1930..2054    -  protein_bind   attR2: mutant version of attR; recombination site for the Gateway® LR reaction LR Clonase™
   2083..2172    +  CDS            3xHA: three tandem HA epitope tags
   2206..2458    +  terminator     NOS terminator: nopaline synthase terminator and poly(A) signal
   2514..2536    -  protein_bind   lac operator (fragment): The lac repressor binds to the lac operator to inhibit transcription in E. coli. This inhibition can be relieved by adding lactose or isopropyl-β-D-thiogalactopyranoside (IPTG). lac repressor encoded by lacI
   2540..2570    -  promoter       lac promoter: promoter for the E. coli lac operon
   2585..2606    -  protein_bind   CAP binding site: CAP binding activates transcription in the presence of cAMP. E. coli catabolite activator protein
   2642..2894    -  terminator     NOS terminator: nopaline synthase terminator and poly(A) signal
   3045..4070    -  CDS            HygR: aminoglycoside phosphotransferase from E. coli; aph(4)-Ia; confers resistance to hygromycin
   4122..4301    -  promoter       NOS promoter: nopaline synthase promoter
   4381..4710    -  CDS            tnpA (fragment): TN5P_ECOLX - Also known as tnp. Experimental evidence at protein level: Swiss-Prot protein existence level 1. Mediates transposition of transposon Tn5 by a 'cut and paste' mechanism. First, the monomeric transposase binds the 19 bp inverted DNA repeats flanking the transposon. Then, dimerization of the DNA- bound transposase creates a synaptic DNA complex. After nicking of the first DNA strand, excision of the transposon proceeds through a series of intermediates. The transposase then mediates the insertion of the transposon at a new site by strand transfer. The activity of the wild- type tran
   4807..4831    -  misc_feature   LB T-DNA repeat: left border repeat from nopaline C58 T-DNA
   5090..5113    +  promoter       Pc promoter (fragment): intI1 (promoter lies within the coding sequence); class 1 integron promoter
   5289..5345    +  CDS            GmR (fragment): gentamycin acetyltransferase; aacC1; confers resistance to gentamycin
   5356..6143    +  CDS            SmR (fragment): aminoglycoside adenylyltransferase (Murphy, 1985); aadA; confers resistance to spectinomycin and streptomycin
   6389..6977    +  rep_origin     ori: high-copy-number ColE1/pMB1/pBR322/pUC origin of replication
   7163..7303    -  misc_feature   bom: basis of mobility region from pBR322
   7405..7444    -  CDS            rop (fragment): Rop protein, which maintains plasmids at low copy number; rop
   7647..7841    -  rep_origin     pVS1 oriV: origin of replication for the Pseudomonas plasmid pVS1 (Heeb et al., 2000)
   7907..8980    -  CDS            pVS1 RepA: replication protein from the Pseudomonas plasmid pVS1 (Heeb et al., 2000)
   9409..10038   -  CDS            pVS1 StaA: stability protein from the Pseudomonas plasmid pVS1 (Heeb et al., 2000)
  10598..10999   -  CDS            Y4CG_SINFN (fragment): Protein inferred from homology: Swiss-Prot protein existence level 3. From Sinorhizobium fredii (strain NBRC 101917 / NGR234).
>Addgene plasmid #74855 | pGWB513 | depositor full sequence | sequence record 141530 | pGWB513 sequence 11285 bps
TTTCACGCCCTTTTAAATATCCGATTATTCTAATAAACGCTCTTTTCTCTTAGGTTTACCCGCCAATATA
TCCTGTCAAACACTGATAGTTTAAACTGAAGGCGGGAAACGACAATCTGATCCAAGCTCAAGCTGCTCTA
GCATTCGCCATTCAGGCTGCGCAACTGTTGGGAAGGGCGATCGGTGCGGGCCTCTTCGCTATTACGCCAG
CTGGCGAAAGGGGGATGTGCTGCAAGGCGATTAAGTTGGGTAACGCCAGGGTTTTCCCAGTCACGACGTT
GTAAAACGACGGCCAGTGCCAAGCTTGCATGCCTGCAGGTCGACTCTAGAGTTATCAACAAGTTTGTACA
AAAAAGCTGAACGAGAAACGTAAAATGATATAAATATCAATATATTAAATTAGATTTTGCATAAAAAACA
GACTACATAATACTGTAAAACACAACATATCCAGTCACTATGGCGGCCCCTCGAGGGGCCGCATTAGGCA
CCCCAGGCTTTACACTTTATGCTTCCGGCTCGTATAATGTGTGGATTTTGAGTTAGGATCCGGCGAGATT
TTCAGGAGCTAAGGAAGCTAAAATGGAGAAAAAAATCACTGGATATACCACCGTTGATATATCCCAATGG
CATCGTAAAGAACATTTTGAGGCATTTCAGTCAGTTGCTCAATGTACCTATAACCAGACCGTTCAGCTGG
ATATTACGGCCTTTTTAAAGACCGTAAAGAAAAATAAGCACAAGTTTTATCCGGCCTTTATTCACATTCT
TGCCCGCCTGATGAATGCTCATCCGGAATTCCGTATGGCAATGAAAGACGGTGAGCTGGTGATATGGGAT
AGTGTTCACCCTTGTTACACCGTTTTCCATGAGCAAACTGAAACGTTTTCATCGCTCTGGAGTGAATACC
ACGACGATTTCCGGCAGTTTCTACACATATATTCGCAAGATGTGGCGTGTTACGGTGAAAACCTGGCCTA
TTTCCCTAAAGGGTTTATTGAGAATATGTTTTTCGTCTCAGCCAATCCCTGGGTGAGTTTCACCAGTTTT
GATTTAAACGTGGCCAATATGGACAACTTCTTCGCCCCCGTTTTCACCATGGGCAAATATTATACGCAAG
GCGACAAGGTGCTGATGCCGCTGGCGATTCAGGTTCATCATGCCGTCTGTGATGGCTTCCATGTCGGCAG
AATGCTTAATGAATTACAACAGTACTGCGATGAGTGGCAGGGCGGGGCGTAAAGATCTGGATCCGGCTTA
CTAAAAGCCAGATAACAGTATGCGTATTTGCGCGCTGATTTTTGCGGTATAAGAATATATACTGATATGT
ATACCCGAAGTATGTCAAAAAGAGGTGTGCTATGAAGCAGCGTATTACAGTGACAGTTGACAGCGACAGC
TATCAGTTGCTCAAGGCATATATGATGTCAATATCTCCGGTCTGGTAAGCACAACCATGCAGAATGAAGC
CCGTCGTCTGCGTGCCGAACGCTGGAAAGCGGAAAATCAGGAAGGGATGGCTGAGGTCGCCCGGTTTATT
GAAATGAACGGCTCTTTTGCTGACGAGAACAGGGACTGGTGAAATGCAGTTTAAGGTTTACACCTATAAA
AGAGAGAGCCGTTATCGTCTGTTTGTGGATGTACAGAGTGATATTATTGACACGCCCGGGCGACGGATGG
TGATCCCCCTGGCCAGTGCACGTCTGCTGTCAGATAAAGTCTCCCGTGAACTTTACCCGGTGGTGCATAT
CGGGGATGAAAGCTGGCGCATGATGACCACCGATATGGCCAGTGTGCCGGTCTCCGTTATCGGGGAAGAA
GTGGCTGATCTCAGCCACCGCGAAAATGACATCAAAAACGCCATTAACCTGATGTTCTGGGGAATATAAA
TGTCAGGCTCCCTTATACACAGCCAGTCTGCAGGTCGACCATAGTGACTGGATATGTTGTGTTTTACAGT
ATTATGTAGTCTGTTTTTTATGCAAAATCTAATTTAATATATTGATATTTATATCATTTTACGTTTCTCG
TTCAGCTTTCTTGTACAAAGTGGTTGATAACAGCGGGTTAATTAACATCTTTTACCCATACGATGTTCCT
GACTATGCGGGCTATCCGTATGACGTCCCGGACTATGCAGGATCCTATCCATATGACGTTCCAGATTACG
CTGCTCAGTGCAGCGCTTAGAGCTCGAATTTCCCCGATCGTTCAAACATTTGGCAATAAAGTTTCTTAAG
ATTGAATCCTGTTGCCGGTCTTGCGATGATTATCATATAATTTCTGTTGAATTACGTTAAGCATGTAATA
ATTAACATGTAATGCATGACGTTATTTATGAGATGGGTTTTTATGATTAGAGTCCCGCAATTATACATTT
AATACGCGATAGAAAACAAAATATAGCGCGCAAACTAGGATAAATTATCGCGCGCGGTGTCATCTATGTT
ACTAGATCGGGAATTGGTTCCGGAACCAATTCGTAATCATGGTCATAGCTGTTTCCTGTGTGAAATTGTT
ATCCGCTCACAATTCCACACAACATACGAGCCGGAAGCATAAAGTGTAAAGCCTGGGGTGCCTAATGAGT
GAGCTAACTCACATTAGGCTGAATTAGGCGCGCCTATTTCTATTAATTCCCGATCTAGTAACATAGATGA
CACCGCGCGCGATAATTTATCCTAGTTTGCGCGCTATATTTTGTTTTCTATCGCGTATTAAATGTATAAT
TGCGGGACTCTAATCATAAAAACCCATCTCATAAATAACGTCATGCATTACATGTTAATTATTACATGCT
TAACGTAATTCAACAGAAATTATATGATAATCATCGCAAGACCGGCAACAGGATTCAATCTTAAGAAACT
TTATTGCCAAATGTTTGAACGATCGGGGAAATTCGGGGGATCGATCCCGCGAACTGTGGACGAGAACTGT
GCCACCAAGCGTAAGGCCGTTCTCTCGCATTTGCCTTGCTAGGCTCGCGCGAGTTGCTGGCTGAGGCGTT
CTCGAAATCAGCTCTTGTTCGGTCGGCATCTACTCTATTCCTTTGCCCTCGGACGAGTGCTGGGGCGTCG
GTTTCCACTATCGGCGAGTACTTCTACACAGCCATCGGTCCAGACGGCCGCGCTTCTGCGGGCGATTTGT
GTACGCCCGACAGTCCCGGCTCCGGATCGGACGATTGCGTCGCATCGACCCTGCGCCCAAGCTGCATCAT
CGAAATTGCCGTCAACCAAGCTCTGATAGAGTTGGTCAAGACCAATGCGGAGCATATACGCCCGGAGCCG
CGGCGATCCTGCAAGCTCCGGATGCCTCCGCTCGAAGTAGCGCGTCTGCTGCTCCATACAAGCCAACCAC
GGCCTCCAGAAGAAGATGTTGGCGACCTCGTATTGGGAATCCCCGAACATCGCCTCGCTCCAGTCAATGA
CCGCTGTTATGCGGCCATTGTCCGTCAGGACATTGTTGGAGCCGAAATCCGCGTGCACGAGGTGCCGGAC
TTCGGGGCAGTCCTCGGCCCAAAGCATCAGCTCATCGAGAGCCTGCGCGACGGACGCACTGACGGTGTCG
TCCATCACAGTTTGCCAGTGATACACATGGGGATCAGCAATCGCGCATATGAAATCACGCCATGTAGTGT
ATTGACCGATTCCTTGCGGTCCGAATGGGCCGAACCCGCTCGTCTGGCTAAGATCGGCCGCAGCGATCGC
ATCCATGGCCTCCGCGACCGGCTGCAGAACAGCGGGCAGTTCGGTTTCAGGCAGGTCTTGCAACGTGACA
CCCTGTGCACGGCGGGAGATGCAATAGGTCAGGCTCTCGCTGAATGCCCCAATGTCAAGCACTTCCGGAA
TCGGGAGCGCGGCCGATGCAAAGTGCCGATAAACATAACGATCTTTGTAGAAACCATCGGCGCAGCTATT
TACCCGCAGGACATATCCACGCCCTCCTACATCGAAGCTGAAAGCACGAGATTCTTCGCCCTCCGAGAGC
TGCATCAGGTCGGAGACGCTGTCGAACTTTTCGATCAGAAACTTCTCGACAGACGTCGCGGTGAGTTCAG
GCTTTTTCATATCTTATTGCCCCCCGGGATCAGATCTGGATTGAGAGTGAATATGAGACTCTAATTGGAT
ACCGAGGGGAATTTATGGAACGTCAGTGGAGCATTTTTGACAAGAAATATTTGCTAGCTGATAGTGACCT
TAGGCGACTTTTGAACGCGCAATAATGGTTTCTGACGTATGTGCTTAGCTCATTAAACTCCAGAAACCCG
CGGCTGAGTGGCTCCTTCAACGTTGCGGTTCTGTCAGTTCCAAACGTAAAACGGCTTGTCCCGCGTCATC
GGCGGGGGTCATAACGTGACTCCCTTAATTCTCCGCTCATGATCTTGATCCCCTGCGCCATCAGATCCTT
GGCGGCAAGAAAGCCATCCAGTTTACTTTGCAGGGCTTCCCAACCTTACCAGAGGGCGCCCCAGCTGGCA
ATTCCGGTTCGCTTGCTGTCCATAAAACCGCCCAGTCTAGCTATCGCCATGTAAGCCCACTGCAAGCTAC
CTGCTTTCTCTTTGCGCTTGCGTTTTCCCTTGTCCAGATAGCCCAGTAGCTGACATTCATCCGGGGTCAG
CACCGTTTCTGCGGACTGGCTTTCTACGTGTTCCGCTTCCTTTAGCAGCCCTTGCGCCCTGAGTGCTTGC
GGCAGCGTGAAGCTGATCCGTCGAGATTAATAGAAATAAATTCAGCCTAATTCGGCGTTAATTCAGTACA
TTAAAAACGTCCGCAATGTGTTATTAAGTTGTCTAAGCGTCAATTTGTTTACACCACAATATATCCTGCC
ACCAGCCAGCCAACAGCTCCCCGACCGGCAGCTCGGCACAAAATCACCACTCGATACAGGCAGCCCATCA
GTCCGGGACGGCGTCAGCGGGAGAGCCGTTGTAAGGCGGCAGACTTTGCTCATGTTACCGATGCTATTCG
GAAGAACGGCAACTAAGCTGCCGGGTTTGAAACACGGATGATCTCGCGGAGGGTAGCATGTTGATTGTAA
CGATGACAGAGCGTTGCTGCCTGTGATCAATTCGGGCACGAACCCAGTGGACATAAGCCTGTTCGGTTCG
TAAGCTGTAATGCAAGTAGCGTATGCGCTCACGCAACTGGTCCAGAACCTTGACCGAACGCAGCGGTGGT
AACGGCGCAGTGGCGGTTTTCATGGCTTGTTATGACTGTTTTTTTGGGGTACAGTCTATGCCTCGGGCAT
CCAAGCAGCAAGCGCGTTACGCCGTGGGTCGATGTTTGATGTTATGGAGCAGCAACGATGTTACGCAGCA
GGGCAGTCGCCCTAAAACAAAGTTAAACATCATGGGGGAAGCGGTGATCGCCGAAGTATCGACTCAACTA
TCAGAGGTAGTTGGCGTCATCGAGCGCCATCTCGAACCGACGTTGCTGGCCGTACATTTGTACGGCTCCG
CAGTGGATGGCGGCCTGAAGCCACACAGTGATATTGATTTGCTGGTTACGGTGACCGTAAGGCTTGATGA
AACAACGCGGCGAGCTTTGATCAACGACCTTTTGGAAACTTCGGCTTCCCCTGGAGAGAGCGAGATTCTC
CGCGCTGTAGAAGTCACCATTGTTGTGCACGACGACATCATTCCGTGGCGTTATCCAGCTAAGCGCGAAC
TGCAATTTGGAGAATGGCAGCGCAATGACATTCTTGCAGGTATCTTCGAGCCAGCCACGATCGACATTGA
TCTGGCTATCTTGCTGACAAAAGCAAGAGAACATAGCGTTGCCTTGGTAGGTCCAGCGGCGGAGGAACTC
TTTGATCCGGTTCCTGAACAGGATCTATTTGAGGCGCTAAATGAAACCTTAACGCTATGGAACTCGCCGC
CCGACTGGGCTGGCGATGAGCGAAATGTAGTGCTTACGTTGTCCCGCATTTGGTACAGCGCAGTAACCGG
CAAAATCGCGCCGAAGGATGTCGCTGCCGACTGGGCAATGGAGCGCCTGCCGGCCCAGTATCAGCCCGTC
ATACTTGAAGCTAGACAGGCTTATCTTGGACAAGAAGAAGATCGCTTGGCCTCGCGCGCAGATCAGTTGG
AAGAATTTGTCCACTACGTGAAAGGCGAGATCACCAAGGTAGTCGGCAAATAATGTCTAGCTAGAAATTC
GTTCAAGCCGACGCCGCTTCGCGGCGCGGCTTAACTCAAGCGTTAGATGCACTAAGCACATAATTGCTCA
CAGCCAAACTATCAGGTCAAGTCTGCTTTTATTATTTTTAAGCGTGCATAATAAGCCCTACACAAATTGG
GAGATATATCATGCATGACCAAAATCCCTTAACGTGAGTTTTCGTTCCACTGAGCGTCAGACCCCGTAGA
AAAGATCAAAGGATCTTCTTGAGATCCTTTTTTTCTGCGCGTAATCTGCTGCTTGCAAACAAAAAAACCA
CCGCTACCAGCGGTGGTTTGTTTGCCGGATCAAGAGCTACCAACTCTTTTTCCGAAGGTAACTGGCTTCA
GCAGAGCGCAGATACCAAATACTGTCCTTCTAGTGTAGCCGTAGTTAGGCCACCACTTCAAGAACTCTGT
AGCACCGCCTACATACCTCGCTCTGCTAATCCTGTTACCAGTGGCTGCTGCCAGTGGCGATAAGTCGTGT
CTTACCGGGTTGGACTCAAGACGATAGTTACCGGATAAGGCGCAGCGGTCGGGCTGAACGGGGGGTTCGT
GCACACAGCCCAGCTTGGAGCGAACGACCTACACCGAACTGAGATACCTACAGCGTGAGCTATGAGAAAG
CGCCACGCTTCCCGAAGGGAGAAAGGCGGACAGGTATCCGGTAAGCGGCAGGGTCGGAACAGGAGAGCGC
ACGAGGGAGCTTCCAGGGGGAAACGCCTGGTATCTTTATAGTCCTGTCGGGTTTCGCCACCTCTGACTTG
AGCGTCGATTTTTGTGATGCTCGTCAGGGGGGCGGAGCCTATGGAAAAACGCCAGCAACGCGGCCTTTTT
ACGGTTCCTGGCCTTTTGCTGGCCTTTTGCTCACATGTTCTTTCCTGCGTTATCCCCTGATTCTGTGGAT
AACCGTATTACCGCCTTTGAGTGAGCTGATACCGCTCGCCGCAGCCGAACGACCGAGCGCAGCGAGTCAG
TGAGCGAGGAAGCGGAAGAGCGCCTGATGCGGTATTTTCTCCTTACGCATCTGTGCGGTATTTCACACCG
CATATGGTGCACTCTCAGTACAATCTGCTCTGATGCCGCATAGTTAAGCCAGTATACACTCCGCTATCGC
TACGTGACTGGGTCATGGCTGCGCCCCGACACCCGCCAACACCCGCTGACGCGCCCTGACGGGCTTGTCT
GCTCCCGGCATCCGCTTACAGACAAGCTGTGACCGTCTCCGGGAGCTGCATGTGTCAGAGGTTTTCACCG
TCATCACCGAAACGCGCGAGGCAGGGTGCCTTGATGTGGGCGCCGGCGGTCGAGTGGCGACGGCGCGGCT
TGTCCGCGCCCTGGTAGATTGCCTGGCCGTAGGCCAGCCATTTTTGAGCGGCCAGCGGCCGCGATAGGCC
GACGCGAAGCGGCGGGGCGTAGGGAGCGCAGCGACCGAAGGGTAGGCGCTTTTTGCAGCTCTTCGGCTGT
GCGCTGGCCAGACAGTTATGCACAGGCCAGGCGGGTTTTAAGAGTTTTAATAAGTTTTAAAGAGTTTTAG
GCGGAAAAATCGCCTTTTTTCTCTTTTATATCAGTCACTTACATGTGTGACCGGTTCCCAATGTACGGCT
TTGGGTTCCCAATGTACGGGTTCCGGTTCCCAATGTACGGCTTTGGGTTCCCAATGTACGTGCTATCCAC
AGGAAAGAGACCTTTTCGACCTTTTTCCCCTGCTAGGGCAATTTGCCCTAGCATCTGCTCCGTACATTAG
GAACCGGCGGATGCTTCGCCCTCGATCAGGTTGCGGTAGCGCATGACTAGGATCGGGCCAGCCTGCCCCG
CCTCCTCCTTCAAATCGTACTCCGGCAGGTCATTTGACCCGATCAGCTTGCGCACGGTGAAACAGAACTT
CTTGAACTCTCCGGCGCTGCCACTGCGTTCGTAGATCGTCTTGAACAACCATCTGGCTTCTGCCTTGCCT
GCGGCGCGGCGTGCCAGGCGGTAGAGAAAACGGCCGATGCCGGGATCGATCAAAAAGTAATCGGGGTGAA
CCGTCAGCACGTCCGGGTTCTTGCCTTCTGTGATCTCGCGGTACATCCAATCAGCTAGCTCGATCTCGAT
GTACTCCGGCCGCCCGGTTTCGCTCTTTACGATCTTGTAGCGGCTAATCAAGGCTTCACCCTCGGATACC
GTCACCAGGCGGCCGTTCTTGGCCTTCTTCGTACGCTGCATGGCAACGTGCGTGGTGTTTAACCGAATGC
AGGTTTCTACCAGGTCGTCTTTCTGCTTTCCGCCATCGGCTCGCCGGCAGAACTTGAGTACGTCCGCAAC
GTGTGGACGGAACACGCGGCCGGGCTTGTCTCCCTTCCCTTCCCGGTATCGGTTCATGGATTCGGTTAGA
TGGGAAACCGCCATCAGTACCAGGTCGTAATCCCACACACTGGCCATGCCGGCCGGCCCTGCGGAAACCT
CTACGTGCCCGTCTGGAAGCTCGTAGCGGATCACCTCGCCAGCTCGTCGGTCACGCTTCGACAGACGGAA
AACGGCCACGTCCATGATGCTGCGACTATCGCGGGTGCCCACGTCATAGAGCATCGGAACGAAAAAATCT
GGTTGCTCGTCGCCCTTGGGCGGCTTCCTAATCGACGGCGCACCGGCTGCCGGCGGTTGCCGGGATTCTT
TGCGGATTCGATCAGCGGCCGCTTGCCACGATTCACCGGGGCGTGCTTCTGCCTCGATGCGTTGCCGCTG
GGCGGCCTGCGCGGCCTTCAACTTCTCCACCAGGTCATCACCCAGCGCCGCGCCGATTTGTACCGGGCCG
GATGGTTTGCGACCGCTCACGCCGATTCCTCGGGCTTGGGGGTTCCAGTGCCATTGCAGGGCCGGCAGAC
AACCCAGCCGCTTACGCCTGGCCAACCGCCCGTTCCTCCACACATGGGGCATTCCACGGCGTCGGTGCCT
GGTTGTTCTTGATTTTCCATGCCGCCTCCTTTAGCCGCTAAAATTCATCTACTCATTTATTCATTTGCTC
ATTTACTCTGGTAGCTGCGCGATGTATTCAGATAGCAGCTCGGTAATGGTCTTGCCTTGGCGTACCGCGT
ACATCTTCAGCTTGGTGTGATCCTCCGCCGGCAACTGAAAGTTGACCCGCTTCATGGCTGGCGTGTCTGC
CAGGCTGGCCAACGTTGCAGCCTTGCTGCTGCGTGCGCTCGGACGGCCGGCACTTAGCGTGTTTGTGCTT
TTGCTCATTTTCTCTTTACCTCATTAACTCAAATGAGTTTTGATTTAATTTCAGCGGCCAGCGCCTGGAC
CTCGCGGGCAGCGTCGCCCTCGGGTTCTGATTCAAGAACGGTTGTGCCGGCGGCGGCAGTGCCTGGGTAG
CTCACGCGCTGCGTGATACGGGACTCAAGAATGGGCAGCTCGTACCCGGCCAGCGCCTCGGCAACCTCAC
CGCCGATGCGCGTGCCTTTGATCGCCCGCGACACGACAAAGGCCGCTTGTAGCCTTCCATCCGTGACCTC
AATGCGCTGCTTAACCAGCTCCACCAGGTCGGCGGTGGCCCATATGTCGTAAGGGCTTGGCTGCACCGGA
ATCAGCACGAAGTCGGCTGCCTTGATCGCGGACACAGCCAAGTCCGCCGCCTGGGGCGCTCCGTCGATCA
CTACGAAGTCGCGCCGGCCGATGGCCTTCACGTCGCGGTCAATCGTCGGGCGGTCGATGCCGACAACGGT
TAGCGGTTGATCTTCCCGCACGGCCGCCCAATCGCGGGCACTGCCCTGGGGATCGGAATCGACTAACAGA
ACATCGGCCCCGGCGAGTTGCAGGGCGCGGGCTAGATGGGTTGCGATGGTCGTCTTGCCTGACCCGCCTT
TCTGGTTAAGTACAGCGATAACCTTCATGCGTTCCCCTTGCGTATTTGTTTATTTACTCATCGCATCATA
TACGCAGCGACCGCATGACGCAAGCTGTTTTACTCAAATACACATCACCTTTTTAGACGGCGGCGCTCGG
TTTCTTCAGCGGCCAAGCTGGCCGGCCAGGCCGCCAGCTTGGCATCAGACAAACCGGCCAGGATTTCATG
CAGCCGCACGGTTGAGACGTGCGCGGGCGGCTCGAACACGTACCCGGCCGCGATCATCTCCGCCTCGATC
TCTTCGGTAATGAAAAACGGTTCGTCCTGGCCGTCCTGGTGCGGTTTCATGCTTGTTCCTCTTGGCGTTC
ATTCTCGGCGGCCGCCAGGGCGTCGGCCTCGGTCAATGCGTCCTCACGGAAGGCACCGCGCCGCCTGGCC
TCGGTGGGCGTCACTTCCTCGCTGCGCTCAAGTGCGCGGTACAGGGTCGAGCGATGCACGCCAAGCAGTG
CAGCCGCCTCTTTCACGGTGCGGCCTTCCTGGTCGATCAGCTCGCGGGCGTGCGCGATCTGTGCCGGGGT
GAGGGTAGGGCGGGGGCCAAACTTCACGCCTCGGGCCTTGGCGGCCTCGCGCCCGCTCCGGGTGCGGTCG
ATGATTAGGGAACGCTCGAACTCGGCAATGCCGGCGAACACGGTCAACACCATGCGGCCGGCCGGCGTGG
TGGTGTCGGCCCACGGCTCTGCCAGGCTACGCAGGCCCGCGCCGGCCTCCTGGATGCGCTCGGCAATGTC
CAGTAGGTCGCGGGTGCTGCGGGCCAGGCGGTCTAGCCTGGTCACTGTCACAACGTCGCCAGGGCGTAGG
TGGTCAAGCATCCTGGCCAGCTCCGGGCGGTCGCGCCTGGTGCCGGTGATCTTCTCGGAAAACAGCTTGG
TGCAGCCGGCCGCGTGCAGTTCGGCCCGTTGGTTGGTCAAGTCCTGGTCGTCGGTGCTGACGCGGGCATA
GCCCAGCAGGCCAGCGGCGGCGCTCTTGTTCATGGCGTAATGTCTCCGGTTCTAGTCGCAAGTATTCTAC
TTTATGCGACTAAAACACGCGACAAGAAAACGCCAGGAAAAGGGCAGGGCGGCAGCCTGTCGCGTAACTT
AGGACTTGTGCGACATGTCGTTTTCAGAAGACGGCTGCACTGAACGTCAGAAGCCGACTGCACTATAGCA
GCGGAGGGGTTGGATCAAAGTACTTTGATCCCGAGGGGAACCCTGTGGTTGGCATGCACATACAAATGGA
CGAACGGATAAACCT
