>Addgene plasmid #74855 | pGWB513 | addgene partial sequence | sequence record 152842 | ccdB-Fwd 5'-GCATGATGACCACCGATATG-3'
AGTGGCTGATCTCAGCCACCGCGAAAATGACATCAAAAACGCCATTAACCTGATGTTCTGGGGAATATAA
ATGTCAGGCTCCCTTATACACAGCCAGTCTGCAGGTCGACCATAGTGACTGGATATGTTGTGTTTTACAG
TATTATGTAGTCTGTTTTTTATGCAAAATCTAATTTAATATATTGATATTTATATCATTTTACGTTTCTC
GTTCAGCTTTCTTGTACAAAGTGGTTGATAACAGCGGGTTAATTAACATCTTTTACCCATACGATGTTCC
TGACTATGCGGGCTATCCCTATGACGTCCCGGACTATGCAGGATCCTATCCATATGACGTTCCAGATTAC
GCTGCTCAGTGCAGCGCTTAGAGCTCGAATTTCCCCGATCGTTCAAACATTTGGCAATAAAGTTTCTTAA
